>Addgene plasmid #173851 | SuExp His-Myc-hPLD3 | depositor full sequence | sequence record 337117 | SuExp His-Myc-hPLD3 sequence 3540 bps
ACGCGTCGCGAGGCCATATGGGTTAACCCATGGCCGTTGACATTGATTATTGACTAGTTATTAATAGTAA
TCAATTACGGGGTCATTAGTTCATAGCCCATATATGGAGTTCCGCGTTACATAACTTACGGTAAATGGCC
CGCCTGGCTGACCGCCCAACGACCCCCGCCCATTGACGTCAATAATGACGTATGTTCCCATAGTAACGCC
AATAGGGACTTTCCATTGACGTCAATGGGTGGAGTATTTACGGTAAACTGCCCACTTGGCAGTACATCAA
GTGTATCATATGCCAAGTCCGCCCCCTATTGACGTCAATGACGGTAAATGGCCCGCCTGGCATTATGCCC
AGTACATGACCTTACGGGACTTTCCTACTTGGCAGTACATCTACGTATTAGTCATCGCTATTACCATGGT
GATGCGGTTTTGGCAGTACACCAATGGGCGTGGATAGCGGTTTGACTCACGGGGATTTCCAAGTCTCCAC
CCCATTGACGTCAATGGGAGTTTGTTTTGGCACCAAAATCAACGGGACTTTCCAAAATGTCGTAATAACC
CCGCCCCGTTGACGCAAATGGGCGGTAGGCGTGTACGGTGGGAGGTCTATATAAGCAGAGCTCGTTTAGT
GAACCGTCAGATCGCCTGGAGACGTCGAGCCGAGTGGTTGTGCCTCCATAGAAGCCACCATGACCCGCCT
GACCGTGCTGGCCCTGCTGGCCGGCCTGCTGGTAAGTTTAGTCTTTTTGTCTTTTATTTCAGGTCCCGGA
TCCGGTGGTGGTGCAAATCAAAGAACTGCTCCTCAGTGGATGTTGCCTTTACTTCTAGGCCAGCAGCCGC
GCCCATCATCATCATCATCATGGTCCGCTAGTTGACGTCGCCAGCAATGAACAAAAACTCATCTCAGAAG
AGGATCTGGCTAGTATGACTGGTGGACAGCAAATGGGTCGGGATATCGAAGGTCGTGGGCTAGCTGAATA
CGGCGACTTGGGGCTAGCTGAATACGGCGACTTGCATCTCTTTGGGCCCAACCAGCGCCCAGCCCCCTGC
TATGACCCTTGCGAAGCAGTGCTGGTGGAAAGCATTCCTGAGGGCCTGGACTTCCCCAATGCCTCCACGG
GGAACCCTTCCACCAGCCAGGCCTGGCTGGGCCTGCTCGCCGGTGCGCACAGCAGCCTGGACATCGCCTC
CTTCTACTGGACCCTCACCAACAATGACACCCACACGCAGGAGCCCTCTGCCCAGCAGGGTGAGGAGGTC
CTCCGGCAGCTGCAGACCCTGGCACCAAAGGGCGTGAACGTCCGCATCGCTGTGAGCAAGCCCAGCGGGC
CCCAGCCACAGGCGGACCTGCAGGCTCTGCTGCAGAGCGGTGCCCAGGTCCGCATGGTGGACATGCAGAA
GCTGACCCATGGCGTCCTGCATACCAAGTTCTGGGTGGTGGACCAGACCCACTTCTACCTGGGCAGTGCC
AACATGGACTGGCGTTCACTGACCCAGGTCAAGGAGCTGGGCGTGGTCATGTACAACTGCAGCTGCCTGG
CTCGAGACCTGACCAAGATCTTTGAGGCCTACTGGTTCCTGGGCCAGGCAGGCAGCTCCATCCCATCAAC
TTGGCCCCGGTTCTATGACACCCGCTACAACCAAGAGACACCAATGGAGATCTGCCTCAATGGAACCCCT
GCTCTGGCCTACCTGGCGAGTGCGCCCCCACCCCTGTGTCCAAGTGGCCGCACTCCAGACCTGAAGGCTC
TACTCAACGTGGTGGACAATGCCCGGAGTTTCATCTACGTCGCTGTCATGAACTACCTGCCCACTCTGGA
GTTCTCCCACCCTCACAGGTTCTGGCCTGCCATTGACGATGGGCTGCGGCGGGCCACCTACGAGCGTGGC
GTCAAGGTGCGCCTGCTCATCAGCTGCTGGGGACACTCGGAGCCATCCATGCGGGCCTTCCTGCTCTCTC
TGGCTGCCCTGCGTGACAACCATACCCACTCTGACATCCAGGTGAAACTCTTTGTGGTCCCCGCGGATGA
GGCCCAGGCTCGAATCCCATATGCCCGTGTCAACCACAACAAGTACATGGTGACTGAACGCGCCACCTAC
ATCGGAACCTCCAACTGGTCTGGCAACTACTTCACGGAGACGGCGGGCACCTCGCTGCTGGTGACGCAGA
ATGGGAGGGGCGGCCTGCGGAGCCAGCTGGAGGCCATTTTCCTGAGGGACTGGGACTCCCCTTACAGCCA
TGACCTTGACACCTCAGCTGACAGCGTGGGCAACGCCTGCCGCCTGCTCTGATAAATCTAGAAGCTGATC
CAGACATGATAAGATACATTGATGAGTTTGGACAAACCACAACTAGAATGCAGTGAAAAAAATGCTTTAT
TTGTGAAATTTGTGATGCTATTGCTTTATTTGTAACCATTATAAGCTGCAATAAACAAGTTGGATATCCT
CGAGACTAGTGGGCCCGTTTAAACACATGTGTTTTTCCATAGGCTCCGCCCCCCTGACGAGCATCACAAA
AATCGACGCTCAAGTCAGAGGTGGCGAAACCCGACAGGACTATAAAGATACCAGGCGTTTCCCCCTGGAA
GCTCCCTCGTGCGCTCTCCTGTTCCGACCCTGCCGCTTACCGGATACCTGTCCGCCTTTCTCCCTTCGGG
AAGCGTGGCGCTTTCTCATAGCTCACGCTGTAGGTATCTCAGTTCGGTGTAGGTCGTTCGCTCCAAGCTG
GGCTGTGTGCACGAACCCCCCGTTCAGCCCGACCGCTGCGCCTTATCCGGTAACTATCGTCTTGAGTCCA
ACCCGGTAAGACACGACTTATCGCCACTGGCAGCAGCCACTGGTAACAGGATTAGCAGAGCGAGGTATGT
AGGCGGTGCTACAGAGTTCTTGAAGTGGTGGCCTAACTACGGCTACACTAGAAGGACAGTATTTGGTATC
TGCGCTCTGCTGAAGCCAGTTACCTTCGGAAAAAGAGTTGGTAGCTCTTGATCCGGCAAACAAACCACCG
CTGGTAGCGGTGGTTTTTTTGTTTGCAAGCAGCAGATTACGCGCAGAAAAAAAGGATCTCAAGAAGAGAA
GATCCTTTGATCTTTTCTACGTCAGTCCTGCTCCTCGGCCACGAAGTGCACGCAGTTGCCGGCCGGGTCG
CGCAGGGCGAACTCCCGCCCCCACGGCTGCTCGCCGATCTCGGTCATGGCCGGCCCGGAGGCGTCCCGGA
AGTTCGTGGACACGACCTCCGACCACTCGGCGTACAGCTCGTCCAGGCCGCGCACCCACACCCAGGCCAG
GGTGTTGTCCGGCACCACCTGGTCCTGGACCGCGCTGATGAACAGGGTCACGTCGTCCCGGACCACACCG
GCGAAGTCGTCCTCCACGAAGTCCCGGGAGAACCCGAGCCGGTCGGTCCAGAACTCGACCGCTCCGGCGA
CGTCGCGCGCGGTGAGCACCGGAACGGCACTGGTCAACTTGGCCATACTCTTCCTTTTTCAATATTATTG
AAGCATTTATCAGGGTTATTGTCTCATGAGCGGATACATA
Features (pLannotate 1.2.2; 10 found; start..end, strand, type, name):
     39..418     +  enhancer       CMV enhancer: human cytomegalovirus immediate early enhancer
    420..619     +  promoter       CMV promoter: human cytomegalovirus (CMV) immediate early promoter
    732..828     +  intron         SV40 intron: modified SV40 intron with splice donor and acceptor sites
    844..864     +  CDS            capTEV™ (fragment): composite tag for in vivo biotinylation, TEV protease cleavage, and 6xHis tagging
    917..948     +  CDS            T7 tag (gene 10 leader) (fragment): leader peptide from bacteriophage T7 gene 10 promotes efficient translation in E. coli
    970..2289    +  CDS            PLD3 (fragment): PLD3_HUMAN - Experimental evidence at protein level: Swiss-Prot protein existence level 1. 5'->3' DNA exonuclease which digests single-stranded DNA (ssDNA) (PubMed:30312375). Regulates inflammatory cytokine responses via the degradation of nucleic acids, by reducing the concentration of ssDNA able to stimulate TLR9, a nucleotide-sensing receptor in collaboration with PLD4 (By similarity). May be important in myotube formation (PubMed:22428023). Plays a role in lysosomal homeostasis (PubMed:28128235). Involved in the regulation of endosomal protein sorting (PubMed:29368044). From Homo sapiens (
   2307..2441    -  polyA_signal   SV40 poly(A) signal: SV40 polyadenylation signal
   2484..3072    -  rep_origin     ori: high-copy-number ColE1/pMB1/pBR322/pUC origin of replication
   3102..3476    -  CDS            BleoR: antibiotic-binding protein; Sh ble from Streptoalloteichus hindustanus; confers resistance to bleomycin, phleomycin, and Zeocin™
   3477..3540    -  promoter       AmpR promoter: bla
