>Addgene plasmid #173851 | SuExp His-Myc-hPLD3 | addgene full sequence | sequence record 339476 | Addgene NGS Result
GACATTGATTATTGACTAGTTATTAATAGTAATCAATTACGGGGTCATTAGTTCATAGCCCATATATGGA
GTTCCGCGTTACATAACTTACGGTAAATGGCCCGCCTGGCTGACCGCCCAACGACCCCCGCCCATTGACG
TCAATAATGACGTATGTTCCCATAGTAACGCCAATAGGGACTTTCCATTGACGTCAATGGGTGGAGTATT
TACGGTAAACTGCCCACTTGGCAGTACATCAAGTGTATCATATGCCAAGTACGCCCCCTATTGACGTCAA
TGACGGTAAATGGCCCGCCTGGCATTATGCCCAGTACATGACCTTATGGGACTTTCCTACTTGGCAGTAC
ATCTACGTATTAGTCATCGCTATTACCATGGTGATGCGGTTTTGGCAGTACATCAATGGGCGTGGATAGC
GGTTTGACTCACGGGGATTTCCAAGTCTCCACCCCATTGACGTCAATGGGAGTTTGTTTTGGCACCAAAA
TCAACGGGACTTTCCAAAATGTCGTAATAACCCCGCCCCGTTGACGCAAATGGGCGGTAGGCGTGTACGG
TGGGAGGTCTATATAAGCAGAGCTCGTTTAGTGAACCGTCAGATCGCCTGGAGACGTCGAGCCGAGTGGT
TGTGCCTCCATAGAAGCCACCATGACCCGCCTGACCGTGCTGGCCCTGCTGGCCGGCCTGCTGGTAAGTT
TAGTCTTTTTGTCTTTTATTTCAGGTCCCGGATCCGGTGGTGGTGCAAATCAAAGAACTGCTCCTCAGTG
GATGTTGCCTTTACTTCTAGGCCAGCAGCCGCGCCCATCATCATCATCATCATGGTCCGCTAGTTGACGT
CGCCAGCAATGAACAAAAACTCATCTCAGAAGAGGATCTGGCTAGTATGACTGGTGGACAGCAAATGGGT
CGGGATATCGAAGGTCGTGGGCTAGCTGAATACGGCGACTTGCATCTCTTTGGGCCCAACCAGCGCCCAG
CCCCCTGCTATGACCCTTGCGAAGCAGTGCTGGTGGAAAGCATTCCTGAGGGCCTGGACTTCCCCAATGC
CTCCACGGGGAACCCTTCCACCAGCCAGGCCTGGCTGGGCCTGCTCGCCGGTGCGCACAGCAGCCTGGAC
ATCGCCTCCTTCTACTGGACCCTCACCAACAATGACACCCACACGCAGGAGCCCTCTGCCCAGCAGGGTG
AGGAGGTCCTCCGGCAGCTGCAGACCCTGGCACCAAAGGGCGTGAACGTCCGCATCGCTGTGAGCAAGCC
CAGCGGGCCCCAGCCACAGGCGGACCTGCAGGCTCTGCTGCAGAGCGGTGCCCAGGTCCGCATGGTGGAC
ATGCAGAAGCTGACCCATGGCGTCCTGCATACCAAGTTCTGGGTGGTGGACCAGACCCACTTCTACCTGG
GCAGTGCCAACATGGACTGGCGTTCACTGACCCAGGTCAAGGAGCTGGGCGTGGTCATGTACAACTGCAG
CTGCCTGGCTCGAGACCTGACCAAGATCTTTGAGGCCTACTGGTTCCTGGGCCAGGCAGGCAGCTCCATC
CCATCAACTTGGCCCCGGTTCTATGACACCCGCTACAACCAAGAGACACCAATGGAGATCTGCCTCAATG
GAACCCCTGCTCTGGCCTACCTGGCGAGTGCGCCCCCACCCCTGTGTCCAAGTGGCCGCACTCCAGACCT
GAAGGCTCTACTCAACGTGGTGGACAATGCCCGGAGTTTCATCTACGTCGCTGTCATGAACTACCTGCCC
ACTCTGGAGTTCTCCCACCCTCACAGGTTCTGGCCTGCCATTGACGATGGGCTGCGGCGGGCCACCTACG
AGCGTGGCGTCAAGGTGCGCCTGCTCATCAGCTGCTGGGGACACTCGGAGCCATCCATGCGGGCCTTCCT
GCTCTCTCTGGCTGCCCTGCGTGACAACCATACCCACTCTGACATCCAGGTGAAACTCTTTGTGGTCCCC
GCGGATGAGGCCCAGGCTCGAATCCCATATGCCCGTGTCAACCACAACAAGTACATGGTGACTGAACGCG
CCACCTACATCGGAACCTCCAACTGGTCTGGCAACTACTTCACGGAGACGGCGGGCACCTCGCTGCTGGT
GACGCAGAATGGGAGGGGCGGCCTGCGGAGCCAGCTGGAGGCCATTTTCCTGAGGGACTGGGACTCCCCT
TACAGCCATGACCTTGACACCTCAGCTGACAGCGTGGGCAACGCCTGCCGCCTGCTCTGAATCTAGAAGC
TGATCCAGACATGATAAGATACATTGATGAGTTTGGACAAACCACAACTAGAATGCAGTGAAAAAAATGC
TTTATTTGTGAAATTTGTGATGCTATTGCTTTATTTGTAACCATTATAAGCTGCAATAAACAAGTTGGAT
ATCCTCGAGACTAGTGGGCCCGTTTAAACACATGTGTTTTTCCATAGGCTCCGCCCCCCTGACGAGCATC
ACAAAAATCGACGCTCAAGTCAGAGGTGGCGAAACCCGACAGGACTATAAAGATACCAGGCGTTTCCCCC
TGGAAGCTCCCTCGTGCGCTCTCCTGTTCCGACCCTGCCGCTTACCGGATACCTGTCCGCCTTTCTCCCT
TCGGGAAGCGTGGCGCTTTCTCATAGCTCACGCTGTAGGTATCTCAGTTCGGTGTAGGTCGTTCGCTCCA
AGCTGGGCTGTGTGCACGAACCCCCCGTTCAGCCCGACCGCTGCGCCTTATCCGGTAACTATCGTCTTGA
GTCCAACCCGGTAAGACACGACTTATCGCCACTGGCAGCAGCCACTGGTAACAGGATTAGCAGAGCGAGG
TATGTAGGCGGTGCTACAGAGTTCTTGAAGTGGTGGCCTAACTACGGCTACACTAGAAGGACAGTATTTG
GTATCTGCGCTCTGCTGAAGCCAGTTACCTTCGGAAAAAGAGTTGGTAGCTCTTGATCCGGCAAACAAAC
CACCGCTGGTAGCGGTGGTTTTTTTGTTTGCAAGCAGCAGATTACGCGCAGAAAAAAAGGATCTCAAGAA
GATCCTTTGATCTTTTCTACGTCAGTCCTGCTCCTCGGCCACGAAGTGCACGCAGTTGCCGGCCGGGTCG
CGCAGGGCGAACTCCCGCCCCCACGGCTGCTCGCCGATCTCGGTCATGGCCGGCCCGGAGGCGTCCCGGA
AGTTCGTGGACACGACCTCCGACCACTCGGCGTACAGCTCGTCCAGGCCGCGCACCCACACCCAGGCCAG
GGTGTTGTCCGGCACCACCTGGTCCTGGACCGCGCTGATGAACAGGGTCACGTCGTCCCGGACCACACCG
GCGAAGTCGTCCTCCACGAAGTCCCGGGAGAACCCGAGCCGGTCGGTCCAGAACTCGACCGCTCCGGCGA
CGTCGCGCGCGGTGAGCACCGGAACGGCACTGGTCAACTTGGCCATACTCTTCCTTTTTCAATATTATTG
AAGCATTTATCAGGGTTATTGTCTCATGAGCGGATACATAACGCGTCGCGAGGCCATATGGGTTAACCCA
TGGCCGTT
Features (pLannotate 1.2.2; 11 found; start..end, strand, type, name):
      1..380     +  enhancer       CMV enhancer: human cytomegalovirus immediate early enhancer
    453..470     -  promoter       CMV promoter (fragment): human cytomegalovirus (CMV) immediate early promoter
    485..584     +  promoter       CMVd1 promoter: truncated human cytomegalovirus (CMV) immediate early promoter that yields slightly reduced expression relative to the full-length promoter
    694..790     +  intron         SV40 intron: modified SV40 intron with splice donor and acceptor sites
    806..826     +  CDS            capTEV™ (fragment): composite tag for in vivo biotinylation, TEV protease cleavage, and 6xHis tagging
    879..910     +  CDS            T7 tag (gene 10 leader) (fragment): leader peptide from bacteriophage T7 gene 10 promotes efficient translation in E. coli
    932..2227    +  CDS            PLD3 (fragment): PLD3_HUMAN - Experimental evidence at protein level: Swiss-Prot protein existence level 1. 5'->3' DNA exonuclease which digests single-stranded DNA (ssDNA) (PubMed:30312375). Regulates inflammatory cytokine responses via the degradation of nucleic acids, by reducing the concentration of ssDNA able to stimulate TLR9, a nucleotide-sensing receptor in collaboration with PLD4 (By similarity). May be important in myotube formation (PubMed:22428023). Plays a role in lysosomal homeostasis (PubMed:28128235). Involved in the regulation of endosomal protein sorting (PubMed:29368044). From Homo sapiens (
   2242..2376    -  polyA_signal   SV40 poly(A) signal: SV40 polyadenylation signal
   2419..3007    -  rep_origin     ori: high-copy-number ColE1/pMB1/pBR322/pUC origin of replication
   3032..3406    -  CDS            BleoR: antibiotic-binding protein; Sh ble from Streptoalloteichus hindustanus; confers resistance to bleomycin, phleomycin, and Zeocin™
   3407..3470    -  promoter       AmpR promoter: bla
