[The description below was written by a language model from this plasmid's Addgene catalogue record and pLannotate feature annotations shown in this document.]
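Description:
SuExp His-Myc-hPLD3 is a compact (about 3.5 kb) mammalian expression plasmid built on the SuExp backbone for producing a recombinant, tagged, soluble form of human PLD3. It is maintained in E. coli through a high-copy ColE1/pUC-type origin and selected with Zeocin via the Sh ble (BleoR) gene, which the annotation shows driven by the bacterial bla (AmpR) promoter. Zeocin is also listed as the selectable marker, but no separate eukaryotic promoter for the resistance gene is annotated.

The expression cassette consists of the human CMV immediate-early enhancer and promoter, followed by a modified SV40 intron with splice donor and acceptor sites, the tagged open reading frame, and an SV40 polyadenylation signal. The insert is a truncated PLD3 lacking the intracellular and transmembrane regions, so only the extracellular (luminal) domain is encoded. According to the record, the N-terminus carries a 6xHis tag, a Myc epitope and a Factor X cleavage site, allowing affinity purification, immunodetection and removal of the tags. The automated annotation does not label these explicitly. It instead reports short fragment matches to capTEV and the T7 tag leader just upstream of PLD3, of which the capTEV match probably reflects the His stretch. No signal peptide is annotated, and the record does not state how secretion is directed.

Two sequence records are given, a depositor sequence and a slightly shorter sequencing result. They agree in overall architecture but differ in the annotated extent of the CMV promoter and the PLD3 fragment. PLD3 is a 5'-to-3' exonuclease acting on single-stranded nucleic acids, and the construct serves to produce purified enzyme for studying that activity.
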