Addgene plasmid #173851: SuExp His-Myc-hPLD3
Purpose: Protein expression plasmid for recombinant His-Myc tag human PLD3
Depositing lab: David Nemazee. Depositing organization: Scripps California (The Scripps Research Institute). Publication: Cleavage of DNA and RNA by PLD3 and PLD4 limits autoinflammatory triggering by multiple sensors. Gavin AL, Huang D, Blane TR, Thinnes TC, Murakami Y, Fukui R, Miyake K, Nemazee D. Nat Commun. 2021 Oct 7;12(1):5874. doi: 10.1038/s41467-021-26150-w. PubMed 34620855.
Backbone
  Vector backbone: SuExp
  Backbone manufacturer: Nemazee lab (Deli)
  Backbone size w/o insert (bp): 2000
  Total vector size (bp): 3500
  Vector type: Mammalian Expression
  Selectable markers: Zeocin
Growth in bacteria
  Bacterial resistance: Bleocin (Zeocin), 50 μg/mL
  Growth temperature: 37°C
  Growth strain: DH5alpha
  Copy number: High Copy
Gene/Insert
  Gene/Insert name: PLD3
  Species: H. sapiens (human)
  Insert size (bp): 1600
  Mutation: intracellular and transmembrane domain truncated, with only extracellular domain
  GenBank ID: 23646
  Entrez Gene: PLD3 (a.k.a. AD19, HU-K4, HUK4, SCA46)
  Promoter: CMV
  Tag / fusion protein: 6xHis, Myc, Factor X cleavable (N terminal on insert)
  Cloning method: Ligation Independent Cloning
  Sequencing primers: 5′ CMV-F; 3′ SV40 pA-R
Terms and licenses: Academic/Nonprofit Terms; Industry Terms: Not Available to Industry
How to cite: SuExp His-Myc-hPLD3 was a gift from David Nemazee (Addgene plasmid # 173851 ; http://n2t.net/addgene:173851 ; RRID:Addgene_173851)
